Addgene plasmid #103259: LSB-hsa-miR-151a-5p
Purpose: Used to sense miRNA activity using fluorescence based tools. hsa-miR-151a-5p target in 3' UTR of of mKate. miRNA activity can be measured by the repression of mKate2 relative to EBFP2 fluorescent proteins . Plasmid is inherently unstable; please see Depositor Comments
Depositing lab: Ron Weiss. Depositing organization: Massachusetts Institute of Technology. Publication: A mixed antagonistic/synergistic miRNA repression model enables accurate predictions of multi-input miRNA sensor activity. Gam JJ, Babb J, Weiss R. Nat Commun. 2018 Jun 22;9(1):2430. doi: 10.1038/s41467-018-04575-0. PubMed 29934631.
Backbone
  Vector backbone: Low Sensor Backbone (LSB)
  Vector type: Mammalian Expression, Synthetic Biology
Growth in bacteria
  Bacterial resistance: Ampicillin and Kanamycin, 100 & 50 μg/mL
  Growth temperature: 30°C
  Growth strain: NEB Stable
  Copy number: High Copy
Gene/Insert
  Gene/Insert name: hsa-miR-151a-5p target
  Species: H. sapiens (human)
  Entrez Gene: MIR151A (a.k.a. MIR151, MIRN151, hsa-mir-151, hsa-mir-151a)
  Promoter: EF-1a
  Cloning method: Gibson Cloning
Terms and licenses: Academic/Nonprofit Terms; Industry Terms: Not Available to Industry
Depositor comments: Please note that this plasmid is inherently unstable due to a repeating poly A element. We recommend performing a diagnostic digest on multiple colonies upon receipt. The depositors would like to note the presence of several discrepancies between the depositor sequence and physical plasmid sequence. In particular, the sequences upstream and downstream of the puromycin coding region have 10 bp insertions which do not affect the ability to perform puromycin selection. The sequences for those regions within the physical plasmids are as follows: Upstream of Puro: GAATTCGACCGCCTGTCTCAAGGTGCCACC; Downstream of Puro: GCTTTGAGACTACGCGTGAATTCACTCCTC.
How to cite: LSB-hsa-miR-151a-5p was a gift from Ron Weiss (Addgene plasmid # 103259 ; http://n2t.net/addgene:103259 ; RRID:Addgene_103259)
