[The description below was written by a language model from this plasmid's Addgene catalogue record and pLannotate feature annotations shown in this document.]
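Description:
LSB-hsa-miR-151a-5p is an 11 kb mammalian expression plasmid built on the Low Sensor Backbone (LSB) for synthetic-biology work. It acts as a two-colour fluorescent sensor of human miR-151a-5p activity. It replicates in E. coli from a high-copy ColE1/pUC-type origin and carries both AmpR (β-lactamase) and KanR (aph(3')-Ia) markers, matching the dual ampicillin and kanamycin selection in the catalogue entry. A remnant of the lac promoter/operator region is also annotated.

The payload consists of two parallel transcription units of the same design. Each has an EF-1α core promoter with intron A, a fluorescent protein coding sequence flanked by Gateway attB1/attB2 scars (with an attB4 site upstream of the promoter), and a rabbit β-globin 3' region and polyadenylation signal. One unit expresses the red protein mKate2 and, according to the record, carries the hsa-miR-151a-5p target in its 3' UTR. The target itself is not separately annotated in the feature table, but it presumably lies in the unannotated stretch between attB2 and the β-globin sequence. The other unit expresses EBFP2 without a target and serves as an internal reference. When miR-151a-5p is active in a transfected cell, mKate2 output falls relative to EBFP2, so the red-to-blue ratio reports miRNA activity while normalising for plasmid dose.

A puromycin N-acetyltransferase gene with its own β-globin poly(A) allows puromycin selection in mammalian cells, although no dedicated mammalian promoter is annotated upstream of it. The depositor notes that the repeated poly(A) elements make the plasmid inherently unstable. The depositor also reports small insertions flanking the puromycin coding region in the physical plasmid, which are said not to impair selection.
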