Features (pLannotate 1.2.2; 28 found; start..end, strand, type, name):
     87..675     -  rep_origin     ori: high-copy-number ColE1/pMB1/pBR322/pUC origin of replication
    846..1706    -  CDS            AmpR: β-lactamase; bla; confers resistance to ampicillin, carbenicillin, and related antibiotics
   1707..1778    -  promoter       AmpR promoter: bla
   1857..2456    +  CDS            PuroR: puromycin N-acetyltransferase; pac from Streptomyces alboniger; confers resistance to puromycin
   2461..2541    +  CDS            HBB (fragment): HBB_PONPY - Experimental evidence at transcript level: Swiss-Prot protein existence level 2. Involved in oxygen transport from the lung to the various peripheral tissues. From Pongo pygmaeus (Bornean orangutan).
   2612..2667    +  polyA_signal   β-globin poly(A) signal: rabbit β-globin polyadenylation signal (Gil and Proudfoot, 1987)
   3646..3666    +  protein_bind   attB4: mutant version of attB; core recombination site for the Gateway® BP reaction BP Clonase™
   3734..3945    +  promoter       EF-1α core promoter: core promoter for human elongation factor EF-1α
   3946..4884    +  intron         EF-1α intron A: intron upstream of the start codon of human EF-1α
   4911..4931    +  protein_bind   attB1: mutant version of attB; core recombination site for the Gateway® BP reaction BP Clonase™
   4951..5646    +  CDS            mKate2: mKate2 is a basic (constitutively fluorescent) red fluorescent protein published in 2009, derived from Entacmaea quadricolor. It is reported to be a rapidly-maturing monomer with moderate acid sensitivity.
   5666..5690    -  protein_bind   attB2: mutant version of attB; recombination site for the Gateway® BP reaction BP Clonase™
   5830..5904    +  CDS            HBB (fragment): HBB_PONPY - Experimental evidence at transcript level: Swiss-Prot protein existence level 2. Involved in oxygen transport from the lung to the various peripheral tissues. From Pongo pygmaeus (Bornean orangutan).
   5975..6030    +  polyA_signal   β-globin poly(A) signal: rabbit β-globin polyadenylation signal (Gil and Proudfoot, 1987)
   6414..6439    +  misc_feature   SA: splice acceptor site
   7111..7131    +  protein_bind   attB4: mutant version of attB; core recombination site for the Gateway® BP reaction BP Clonase™
   7199..7410    +  promoter       EF-1α core promoter: core promoter for human elongation factor EF-1α
   7411..8349    +  intron         EF-1α intron A: intron upstream of the start codon of human EF-1α
   8376..8396    +  protein_bind   attB1: mutant version of attB; core recombination site for the Gateway® BP reaction BP Clonase™
   8407..9123    +  CDS            EBFP2: EBFP2 is a basic (constitutively fluorescent) blue fluorescent protein published in 2007, derived from Aequorea victoria. It is reported to be a rapidly-maturing monomer with moderate acid sensitivity.
   9131..9155    -  protein_bind   attB2: mutant version of attB; recombination site for the Gateway® BP reaction BP Clonase™
   9159..9239    +  CDS            HBB (fragment): HBB_PONPY - Experimental evidence at transcript level: Swiss-Prot protein existence level 2. Involved in oxygen transport from the lung to the various peripheral tissues. From Pongo pygmaeus (Bornean orangutan).
   9310..9365    +  polyA_signal   β-globin poly(A) signal: rabbit β-globin polyadenylation signal (Gil and Proudfoot, 1987)
   9748..9770    -  protein_bind   lac operator (fragment): The lac repressor binds to the lac operator to inhibit transcription in E. coli. This inhibition can be relieved by adding lactose or isopropyl-β-D-thiogalactopyranoside (IPTG). lac repressor encoded by lacI
   9774..9804    -  promoter       lac promoter: promoter for the E. coli lac operon
   9819..9840    -  protein_bind   CAP binding site: CAP binding activates transcription in the presence of cAMP. E. coli catabolite activator protein
   9853..9892    -  CDS            lacI (fragment): lac repressor; lacI; The lac repressor binds to the lac operator to inhibit transcription in E. coli. This inhibition can be relieved by adding lactose or isopropyl-β-D-thiogalactopyranoside (IPTG).
  10065..10874   +  CDS            KanR: aminoglycoside phosphotransferase; aph(3')-Ia; confers resistance to kanamycin in bacteria or G418 (Geneticin®) in eukaryotes
>Addgene plasmid #103259 | LSB-hsa-miR-151a-5p | depositor full sequence | sequence record 195567 | Full Sequence
AATTGAGGGGATAACGCAGGAAAGAACATGTGAGCAAAAGGCCAGCAAAAGGCCAGGAACCGTAAAAAGG
CCGCGTTGCTGGCGTTTTTCCATAGGCTCCGCCCCCCTGACGAGCATCACAAAAATCGACGCTCAAGTCA
GAGGTGGCGAAACCCGACAGGACTATAAAGATACCAGGCGTTTCCCCCTGGAAGCTCCCTCGTGCGCTCT
CCTGTTCCGACCCTGCCGCTTACCGGATACCTGTCCGCCTTTCTCCCTTCGGGAAGCGTGGCGCTTTCTC
ATAGCTCACGCTGTAGGTATCTCAGTTCGGTGTAGGTCGTTCGCTCCAAGCTGGGCTGTGTGCACGAACC
CCCCGTTCAGCCCGACCGCTGCGCCTTATCCGGTAACTATCGTCTTGAGTCCAACCCGGTAAGACACGAC
TTATCGCCACTGGCAGCAGCCACTGGTAACAGGATTAGCAGAGCGAGGTATGTAGGCGGTGCTACAGAGT
TCTTGAAGTGGTGGCCTAACTACGGCTACACTAGAAGAACAGTATTTGGTATCTGCGCTCTGCTGAAGCC
AGTTACCTTCGGAAAAAGAGTTGGTAGCTCTTGATCCGGCAAACAAACCACCGCTGGTAGCGGTGGTTTT
TTTGTTTGCAAGCAGCAGATTACGCGCAGAAAAAAAGGATCTCAAGAAGATCCTTTGATCTTTTCTACGG
GGTCTGACGCTCAGTGGAACGAAAACTCACGTTAAGGGATTTTGGTCATGAGATTATCAAAAAGGATCTT
CACCTAGATCCTTTTAAATTAAAAATGAAGTTTTAAATCAATCTAAAGTATATATGAGTAAACTTGGTCT
GACAGTTACCAATGCTTAATCAGTGAGGCACCTATCTCAGCGATCTGTCTATTTCGTTCATCCATAGTTG
CCTGACTCCCCGTCGTGTAGATAACTACGATACGGGAGGGCTTACCATCTGGCCCCAGTGCTGCAATGAT
ACCGCGAGAACCACGCTCACCGGCTCCAGATTTATCAGCAATAAACCAGCCAGCCGGAAGGGCCGAGCGC
AGAAGTGGTCCTGCAACTTTATCCGCCTCCATCCAGTCTATTAATTGTTGCCGGGAAGCTAGAGTAAGTA
GTTCGCCAGTTAATAGTTTGCGCAACGTTGTTGCCATTGCTACAGGCATCGTGGTGTCACGCTCGTCGTT
TGGTATGGCTTCATTCAGCTCCGGTTCCCAACGATCAAGGCGAGTTACATGATCCCCCATGTTGTGCAAA
AAAGCGGTTAGCTCCTTCGGTCCTCCGATCGTTGTCAGAAGTAAGTTGGCCGCAGTGTTATCACTCATGG
TTATGGCAGCACTGCATAATTCTCTTACTGTCATGCCATCCGTAAGATGCTTTTCTGTGACTGGTGAGTA
CTCAACCAAGTCATTCTGAGAATAGTGTATGCGGCGACCGAGTTGCTCTTGCCCGGCGTCAATACGGGAT
AATACCGCGCCACATAGCAGAACTTTAAAAGTGCTCATCATTGGAAAACGTTCTTCGGGGCGAAAACTCT
CAAGGATCTTACCGCTGTTGAGATCCAGTTCGATGTAACCCACTCGTGCACCCAACTGATCTTCAGCATC
TTTTACTTTCACCAGCGTTTCTGGGTGAGCAAAAACAGGAAGGCAAAATGCCGCAAAAAAGGGAATAAGG
GCGACACGGAAATGTTGAATACTCATACTCTTCCTTTTTCAATATTATTGAAGCATTTATCAGGGTTATT
GTCTCATGAGCGGATACATATTTGAATGTAGCTCCGAATTTCTCGAGGGCTTGTCGACGACGGCGGTCTC
CGTCGTCAGGATCATGAATTCGACCCGCCTGCCACCATGACCGAGTACAAGCCCACGGTGCGCCTCGCCA
CCCGCGACGACGTCCCCCGGGCCGTACGCACCCTCGCCGCCGCGTTCGCCGACTACCCCGCCACGCGCCA
CACCGTCGACCCGGACCGCCACATCGAGCGGGTCACCGAGCTGCAAGAACTCTTCCTCACGCGCGTCGGG
CTCGACATCGGCAAGGTGTGGGTCGCGGACGACGGCGCCGCGGTGGCGGTCTGGACCACGCCGGAGAGCG
TCGAAGCGGGGGCGGTGTTCGCCGAGATCGGCCCGCGCATGGCCGAGTTGAGCGGTTCCCGGCTGGCCGC
GCAGCAACAGATGGAAGGCCTCCTGGCGCCGCACCGGCCCAAGGAGCCCGCGTGGTTCCTGGCCACCGTC
GGCGTCTCGCCCGACCACCAGGGCAAGGGTCTGGGCAGCGCCGTCGTGCTCCCCGGAGTGGAGGCGGCCG
AGCGCGCCGGGGTGCCCGCCTTCCTGGAGACATCCGCGCCCCGCAACCTCCCCTTCTACGAGCGGCTCGG
CTTCACCGTCACCGCCGACGTCGAGGTGCCCGAAGGACCGCGCACCTGGTGCATGACCCGCAAGCCCGGT
GCCTGATACGCGTGAATTCACTCCTCAGGTGCAGGCTGCCTATCAGAAGGTGGTGGCTGGTGTGGCCAAT
GCCCTGGCTCACAAATACCACTGAGATCTTTTTCCCTCTGCCAAAAATTATGGGGACATCATGAAGCCCC
TTGAGCATCTGACTTCTGGCTAATAAAGGAAATTTATTTTCATTGCAATAGTGTGTTGGAATTTTTTGTG
TCTCTCACTCGGAAGGACATATGGGAGGGCAAATCATTTAAAACATCAGAATGAGTATTTGGTTTAGAGT
TTGGCAACATATGCCCATATGCTGGCTGCCATGAACAAAGGTTGGCTATAAAGAGGTCATCAGTATATGA
AACAGCCCCCTGCTGTCCATTCCTTATTCCATAGAAAAGCCTTGACTTGAGGTTAGATTTTTTTTATATT
TTGTTTTGTGTTATTTTTTTCTTTAACATCCCTAAAATTTTCCTTACATGTTTTACTAGCCAGATTTTTC
CTCCTCTCCTGACTACTCCCAGTCATAGCTGTCCCTCTTCTCTTATGGAGATCCCTCGACCTGCAGCCCA
AGCTTGAATTCTCTAGAATTACCCTGTTATCCCTATGCTTGGTTTACCGAGCTCTTATTGGTTTTCAAAC
TTCATTGACTGTGCCCAACGCGCCTGGGAGCTCACGGGGACAGCCCCCCCCCAAAGCCCCCAGGGATGTA
ATTACGTCCCTCCCCCGCTAGGGGGCAGCAGCGAGCCGCCCGGGGCTCCGCTCCGGTCCGGCGCTCCCCC
CGCATCCCCGAGCCGGCAGCGTGCGGGGACAGCCCGGGCACGGGGAAGGTGGCACGGGATCGCTTTCCTC
TGAACGCTTCTCGCTGCTCTTTGAGCCTGCAGACACCTGGGGGGATACGGGGAAAAAGCTAGGCTGAAAG
ACCGGTTCTTAGAATGACACGCGCCTGGGAGCTCACGGGGACAGCCCCCCCCCAAAGCCCCCAGGGATGT
AATTACGTCCCTCCCCCGCTAGGGGGCAGCAGCGAGCCGCCCGGGGCTCCGCTCCGGTCCGGCGCTCCCC
CCGCATCCCCGAGCCGGCAGCGTGCGGGGACAGCCCGGGCACGGGGAAGGTGGCACGGGATCGCTTTCCT
CTGAACGCTTCTCGCTGCTCTTTGAGCCTGCAGACACCTGGGGGGATACGGGGAAAAAGCTAACTTCTGA
GACGACAACTTTGTATAGAAAAGTTGGCTCCGAATTCGCCCTTGACAGCAGAGATCCAGTTTGGTTAATT
AATTGGCTCCGGTGCCCGTCAGTGGGCAGAGCGCACATCGCCCACAGTCCCCGAGAAGTTGTGGGGAGGG
GTCGGCAATTGAACCGGTGCCTAGAGAAGGTGGCGCGGGGTAAACTGGGAAAGTGATGTCGTGTACTGGC
TCCGCCTTTTTCCCGAGGGTGGGGGAGAACCGTATATAAGTGCAGTAGTCGCCGTGAACGTTCTTTTTCG
CAACGGGTTTGCCGCCAGAACACAGGTAAGTGCCGTGTGTGGTTCCCGCGGGCCTGGCCTCTTTACGGGT
TATGGCCCTTGCGTGCCTTGAATTACTTCCACCTGGCTGCAGTACGTGATTCTTGATCCCGAGCTTCGGG
TTGGAAGTGGGTGGGAGAGTTCGAGGCCTTGCGCTTAAGGAGCCCCTTCGCCTCGTGCTTGAGTTGAGGC
CTGGCCTGGGCGCTGGGGCCGCCGCGTGCGAATCTGGTGGCACCTTCGCGCCTGTCTCGCTGCTTTCGAT
AAGTCTCTAGCCATTTAAAATTTTTGATGACCTGCTGCGACGCTTTTTTTCTGGCAAGATAGTCTTGTAA
ATGCGGGCCAAGATCTGCACACTGGTATTTCGGTTTTTGGGGCCGCGGGCGGCGACGGGGCCCGTGCGTC
CCAGCGCACATGTTCGGCGAGGCGGGGCCTGCGAGCGCGGCCACCGAGAATCGGACGGGGGTAGTCTCAA
GCTGGCCGGCCTGCTCTGGTGCCTGGCCTCGCGCCGCCGTGTATCGCCCCGCCCTGGGCGGCAAGGCTGG
CCCGGTCGGCACCAGTTGCGTGAGCGGAAAGATGGCCGCTTCCCGGCCCTGCTGCAGGGAGCTCAAAATG
GAGGACGCGGCGCTCGGGAGAGCGGGCGGGTGAGTCACCCACACAAAGGAAAAGGGCCTTTCCGTCCTCA
GCCGTCGCTTCATGTGACTCCACGGAGTACCGGGCGCCGTCCAGGCACCTCGATTAGTTCTCGAGCTTTT
GGAGTACGTCGTCTTTAGGTTGGGGGGAGGGGTTTTATGCGATGGAGTTTCCCCACACTGAGTGGGTGGA
GACTGAAGTTAGGCCAGCTTGGCACTTGATGTAATTCTCCTTGGAATTTGCCCTTTTTGAGTTTGGATCT
TGGTTCATTCTCAAGCCTCAGACAGTGGTTCAAAGTTTTTTTCTTCCATTTCAGGTGTCGTGAGAAGGGC
GAATTCGACCCAAGTTTGTACAAAAAAGCAGGCTGGATCCAGGTGCCACCATGGTGAGCGAGCTGATTAA
GGAGAACATGCACATGAAGCTGTACATGGAGGGCACCGTGAACAACCACCACTTCAAGTGCACATCCGAG
GGCGAAGGCAAGCCCTACGAGGGCACCCAGACCATGAGAATCAAGGCGGTCGAGGGCGGCCCTCTCCCCT
TCGCCTTCGACATCCTGGCTACCAGCTTCATGTACGGCAGCAAAACCTTCATCAACCACACCCAGGGCAT
CCCCGACTTCTTTAAGCAGTCCTTCCCCGAGGGCTTCACATGGGAGAGAGTCACCACATACGAAGATGGG
GGCGTGCTGACCGCTACCCAGGACACCAGCCTCCAGGACGGCTGCCTCATCTACAACGTCAAGATCAGAG
GGGTGAACTTCCCATCCAACGGCCCTGTGATGCAGAAGAAAACACTCGGCTGGGAGGCCTCCACCGAGAC
ACTGTACCCCGCTGACGGCGGCCTGGAAGGCAGAGCCGACATGGCCCTGAAGCTCGTGGGCGGGGGCCAC
CTGATCTGCAACCTTAAGACCACATACAGATCCAAGAAACCCGCTAAGAACCTCAAGATGCCCGGCGTCT
ACTATGTGGACAGGAGACTGGAAAGAATCAAGGAGGCCGACAAAGAGACATACGTCGAGCAGCACGAGGT
GGCTGTGGCCAGATACTGCGACCTCCCTAGCAAACTGGGGCACAAACTTAATTGAGAATTCTACCACCCA
GCTTTCTTGTACAAAGTGGTACGTCTCAAGACCAGAGGTCTCTGCTTTAACACTAACTAGACTGTGAGCT
CCTCGAACTAGACTGTGAGCTCCTCGAACTAGACTGTGAGCTCCTCGAACTAGACTGTGAGCTCCTCGAC
AACCAGAAGAGACCTGTGCTTCACTCCTCAGGTGCAGGCTGCCTATCAGAAGGTGGTGGCTGGTGTGGCC
AATGCCCTGGCTCACAAATACCACTGAGATCTTTTTCCCTCTGCCAAAAATTATGGGGACATCATGAAGC
CCCTTGAGCATCTGACTTCTGGCTAATAAAGGAAATTTATTTTCATTGCAATAGTGTGTTGGAATTTTTT
GTGTCTCTCACTCGGAAGGACATATGGGAGGGCAAATCATTTAAAACATCAGAATGAGTATTTGGTTTAG
AGTTTGGCAACATATGCCCATATGCTGGCTGCCATGAACAAAGGTTGGCTATAAAGAGGTCATCAGTATA
TGAAACAGCCCCCTGCTGTCCATTCCTTATTCCATAGAAAAGCCTTGACTTGAGGTTAGATTTTTTTTAT
ATTTTGTTTTGTGTTATTTTTTTCTTTAACATCCCTAAAATTTTCCTTACATGTTTTACTAGCCAGATTT
TTCCTCCTCTCCTGACTACTCCCAGTCATAGCTGTCCCTCTTCTCTTATGGAGATCCCGAGCGGTGCGTT
TTTATGCTTGTAGTATTGTATAATGTTTTTAAGATCCAAGCTTCTGACCTCTTCTCTTCCTCCCACAGGG
CCTCGAGACAATTGCATCGATGGTACCAGTGAAAGTCTGCAATGAATTCGAGTTGGCGCGCCTGTCATTC
TAAATCTCTCTTTCAGCCTAAAGCTTTTTCCCCGTATCCCCCCAGGTGTCTGCAGGCTCAAAGAGCAGCG
AGAAGCGTTCAGAGGAAAGCGATCCCGTGCCACCTTCCCCGTGCCCGGGCTGTCCCCGCACGCTGCCGGC
TCGGGGATGCGGGGGGAGCGCCGGACCGGAGCGGAGCCCCGGGCGGCTCGCTGCTGCCCCCTAGCGGGGG
AGGGACGTAATTACATCCCTGGGGGCTTTGGGAGGGGGCTGTCCCCGTGAGCTCCCAGGCGCGCCTGTCA
TTCTAAATCTCTCTTTCAGCCTAAAGCTTTTTCCCCGTATCCCCCCAGGTGTCTGCAGGCTCAAAGAGCA
GCGAGAAGCGTTCAGAGGAAAGCGATCCCGTGCCACCTTCCCCGTGCCCGGGCTGTCCCCGCACGCTGCC
GGCTCGGGGATGCGGGGGGAGCGCCGGACCGGAGCGGAGCCCCGGGCGGCTCGCTGCTGCCCCCTAGCGG
GGGAGGGACGTAATTACATCCCTGGGGGCTTTGGGGGGGGGCTGTCCCCGTGAGCTCCCAGGCGCGCCAA
CTCGGTACCGTATCGATGTCGACGTTAACGCTAGTGATATCAACTTTGTATAGAAAAGTTGGCTCCGAAT
TCGCCCTTGACAGCAGAGATCCAGTTTGGTTAATTAATTGGCTCCGGTGCCCGTCAGTGGGCAGAGCGCA
CATCGCCCACAGTCCCCGAGAAGTTGTGGGGAGGGGTCGGCAATTGAACCGGTGCCTAGAGAAGGTGGCG
CGGGGTAAACTGGGAAAGTGATGTCGTGTACTGGCTCCGCCTTTTTCCCGAGGGTGGGGGAGAACCGTAT
ATAAGTGCAGTAGTCGCCGTGAACGTTCTTTTTCGCAACGGGTTTGCCGCCAGAACACAGGTAAGTGCCG
TGTGTGGTTCCCGCGGGCCTGGCCTCTTTACGGGTTATGGCCCTTGCGTGCCTTGAATTACTTCCACCTG
GCTGCAGTACGTGATTCTTGATCCCGAGCTTCGGGTTGGAAGTGGGTGGGAGAGTTCGAGGCCTTGCGCT
TAAGGAGCCCCTTCGCCTCGTGCTTGAGTTGAGGCCTGGCCTGGGCGCTGGGGCCGCCGCGTGCGAATCT
GGTGGCACCTTCGCGCCTGTCTCGCTGCTTTCGATAAGTCTCTAGCCATTTAAAATTTTTGATGACCTGC
TGCGACGCTTTTTTTCTGGCAAGATAGTCTTGTAAATGCGGGCCAAGATCTGCACACTGGTATTTCGGTT
TTTGGGGCCGCGGGCGGCGACGGGGCCCGTGCGTCCCAGCGCACATGTTCGGCGAGGCGGGGCCTGCGAG
CGCGGCCACCGAGAATCGGACGGGGGTAGTCTCAAGCTGGCCGGCCTGCTCTGGTGCCTGGCCTCGCGCC
GCCGTGTATCGCCCCGCCCTGGGCGGCAAGGCTGGCCCGGTCGGCACCAGTTGCGTGAGCGGAAAGATGG
CCGCTTCCCGGCCCTGCTGCAGGGAGCTCAAAATGGAGGACGCGGCGCTCGGGAGAGCGGGCGGGTGAGT
CACCCACACAAAGGAAAAGGGCCTTTCCGTCCTCAGCCGTCGCTTCATGTGACTCCACGGAGTACCGGGC
GCCGTCCAGGCACCTCGATTAGTTCTCGAGCTTTTGGAGTACGTCGTCTTTAGGTTGGGGGGAGGGGTTT
TATGCGATGGAGTTTCCCCACACTGAGTGGGTGGAGACTGAAGTTAGGCCAGCTTGGCACTTGATGTAAT
TCTCCTTGGAATTTGCCCTTTTTGAGTTTGGATCTTGGTTCATTCTCAAGCCTCAGACAGTGGTTCAAAG
TTTTTTTCTTCCATTTCAGGTGTCGTGAGAAGGGCGAATTCGACCCAAGTTTGTACAAAAAAGCAGGCTC
GCCACCATGGTGAGCAAGGGCGAGGAGCTGTTCACCGGGGTGGTGCCCATCCTGGTCGAGCTGGACGGCG
ACGTAAACGGCCACAAGTTCAGCGTGAGGGGCGAGGGCGAGGGCGATGCCACCAACGGCAAGCTGACCCT
GAAGTTCATCTGCACCACCGGCAAGCTGCCCGTGCCCTGGCCCACCCTCGTGACCACCCTGAGCCACGGC
GTGCAGTGCTTCGCCCGCTACCCCGACCACATGAAGCAGCACGACTTCTTCAAGTCCGCCATGCCCGAAG
GCTACGTCCAGGAGCGCACCATCTTCTTCAAGGACGACGGCACCTACAAGACCCGCGCCGAGGTGAAGTT
CGAGGGCGACACCCTAGTGAACCGCATCGAGCTGAAGGGCGTCGACTTCAAGGAGGACGGCAACATCCTG
GGGCACAAGCTGGAGTACAACTTCAACAGCCACAACATCTATATCATGGCCGTCAAGCAGAAGAACGGCA
TCAAGGTGAACTTCAAGATCCGCCACAACGTGGAGGACGGCAGCGTGCAGCTCGCCGACCACTACCAGCA
GAACACCCCCATCGGCGACGGCCCCGTGCTGCTGCCCGACAGCCACTACCTGAGCACCCAGTCCGTGCTG
AGCAAAGACCCCAACGAGAAGCGCGATCACATGGTCCTGCTGGAGTTCCGCACCGCCGCCGGGATCACTC
TCGGCATGGACGAGCTGTACAAGTAATACCACCCAGCTTTCTTGTACAAAGTGGTACGCGTGAATTCACT
CCTCAGGTGCAGGCTGCCTATCAGAAGGTGGTGGCTGGTGTGGCCAATGCCCTGGCTCACAAATACCACT
GAGATCTTTTTCCCTCTGCCAAAAATTATGGGGACATCATGAAGCCCCTTGAGCATCTGACTTCTGGCTA
ATAAAGGAAATTTATTTTCATTGCAATAGTGTGTTGGAATTTTTTGTGTCTCTCACTCGGAAGGACATAT
GGGAGGGCAAATCATTTAAAACATCAGAATGAGTATTTGGTTTAGAGTTTGGCAACATATGCCCATATGC
TGGCTGCCATGAACAAAGGTTGGCTATAAAGAGGTCATCAGTATATGAAACAGCCCCCTGCTGTCCATTC
CTTATTCCATAGAAAAGCCTTGACTTGAGGTTAGATTTTTTTTATATTTTGTTTTGTGTTATTTTTTTCT
TTAACATCCCTAAAATTTTCCTTACATGTTTTACTAGCCAGATTTTTCCTCCTCTCCTGACTACTCCCAG
TCATAGCTGTCCCTCTTCTCTTATGGAGATCCCTCGACCTGCAGCCCAAGCTTGGCGTAATCATGGTCAT
AGCTGTTTCCTGTGTGAAATTGTTATCCGCTCACAATTCCACACAACATACGAGCCGGAAGCATAAAGTG
TAAAGCCTGGGGTGCCTAATGAGTGAGCTAACTCACATTAATTGCGTTGCGCTCACTGCCCGCTTTCCAG
TCGGGAAACCTGTCGTGCCAGCGGATCGACAGTACTAAGCTTGGTCTAATACCCAATCTCTCGTCTTATC
CAGATGTTTTATACGCCTCTGGCCCGTGTCTCAAAATCTCTGATGTTACATTGCACAAGATAAAATAATA
TCATCATGAACAATAAAACTGTCTGCTTACATAAACAGTAATACAAGGGGTGTTATGAGCCATATTCAAC
GGGAAACGTCGAGGCCGCGATTAAATTCCAACATGGATGCTGATTTATATGGGTATAAATGGGCTCGCGA
TAATGTCGGGCAATCAGGTGCGACAATCTATCGCTTGTATGGGAAGCCCGATGCGCCAGAGTTGTTTCTG
AAACATGGCAAAGGTAGCGTTGCCAATGATGTTACAGATGAGATGGTCAGACTAAACTGGCTGACGGAAT
TTATGCCTCTTCCGACCATCAAGCATTTTATCCGTACTCCTGATGATGCATGGTTACTCACCACTGCGAT
CCCCGGAAAAACAGCATTCCAGGTATTAGAAGAATATCCTGATTCAGGTGAAAATATTGTTGATGCGCTG
GCAGTGTTCCTGCGCCGGTTGCATTCGATTCCTGTTTGTAATTGTCCTTTTAACAGCGATCGCGTATTTC
GTCTCGCTCAGGCGCAATCACGAATGAATAACGGTTTGGTTGATGCGAGTGATTTTGATGACGAGCGTAA
TGGCTGGCCTGTTGAACAAGTCTGGAAAGAAATGCATAAACTTTTGCCATTCTCACCGGATTCAGTCGTC
ACTCATGGTGATTTCTCACTTGATAACCTTATTTTTGACGAGGGGAAATTAATAGGTTGTATTGATGTTG
GACGAGTCGGAATCGCAGACCGATACCAGGATCTTGCCATCCTATGGAACTGCCTCGGTGAGTTTTCTCC
TTCATTACAGAAACGGCTTTTTCAAAAATATGGTATTGATAATCCTGATATGAATAAATTGCAGTTTCAT
TTGATGCTCGATGAGTTTTTCTAATCAGAATTGGTTAATTGGTTGTAACACTGGCAGAGCATTACGCTGA
CTTGACGGGACGGCGCAAGCTCATGACCAAAATCCCTTAACGTGAGTTACGCGTCGTTCCACTGAGCGTC
AGAGGTATCACTAGTATTACAGAGGTAAGTTATAACAGTCGCCTAACCC
