>Addgene plasmid #103259 | LSB-hsa-miR-151a-5p | depositor partial sequence | sequence record 195568 | hsa-miR-151a-5p target
ACTAGACTGTGAGCTCCTCGA
