>Addgene plasmid #103259 | LSB-hsa-miR-151a-5p | addgene partial sequence | sequence record 270051 | mKate2-F 5'-ACCCGCTAAGAACCTCAAGA-3'
TCAAGGAGGCCGACAAAGAGACATACGTCGAGCAGCACGAGGTGGCTGTGGCCAGATACTGCGACCTCCC
TAGCAAACTGGGGCACAAACTTAATTGAGAATTCTACCACCCAGCTTTCTTGTACAAAGTGGTACGTCTC
AAGACCAGAGGTCTCTGCTTTAACACTAACTAGACTGTGAGCTCCTCGAACTAGACTGTGAGCTCCTCGA
ACTAGACTGTGAGCTCCTCGAACTAGACTGTGAGCTCCTCGACAACCAGAAGAGACCTGTGCTTCACTCC
TCAGGTGCAGGCTGCCTATCAGAAGGTGGTGGCTGGTGTGGCCAATGCCCTGGCTCACAAATACCACTGA
GATCTTTTTCCCTCTGCCAAAAATTATGGGGACATCATGAAGCCCCTTGAGCATCTGACTTCTGGCTAAT
AAAGGAAATTTATTTTCATTGCAATAGTGTGTTGGAATTTTTTGTGTCTCTCACTCGGAAGGACATATGG
GAGGGCAAATCATTTAAAACATC
